>Addgene plasmid #55144 | mCherry-TFR-20 | addgene full sequence | sequence record 132722 | Addgene NGS sequence
CATGCATTAGTTATTAATAGTAATCAATTACGGGGTCATTAGTTCATAGCCCATATATGGAGTTCCGCGT
TACATAACTTACGGTAAATGGCCCGCCTGGCTGACCGCCCAACGACCCCCGCCCATTGACGTCAATAATG
ACGTATGTTCCCATAGTAACGCCAATAGGGACTTTCCATTGACGTCAATGGGTGGAGTATTTACGGTAAA
CTGCCCACTTGGCAGTACATCAAGTGTATCATATGCCAAGTACGCCCCCTATTGACGTCAATGACGGTAA
ATGGCCCGCCTGGCATTATGCCCAGTACATGACCTTATGGGACTTTCCTACTTGGCAGTACATCTACGTA
TTAGTCATCGCTATTACCATGGTGATGCGGTTTTGGCAGTACATCAATGGGCGTGGATAGCGGTTTGACT
CACGGGGATTTCCAAGTCTCCACCCCATTGACGTCAATGGGAGTTTGTTTTGGCACCAAAATCAACGGGA
CTTTCCAAAATGTCGTAACAACTCCGCCCCATTGACGCAAATGGGCGGTAGGCGTGTACGGTGGGAGGTC
TATATAAGCAGAGCTGGTTTAGTGAACCGTCAGATCCGCTAGCGCTACCGGACTCAGATCTCGAGCGCCA
CCATGATGGATCAAGCTAGATCAGCATTCTCTAACTTGTTTGGTGGAGAACCATTGTCATATACCCGGTT
CAGCCTGGCTCGGCAAGTAGATGGCGATAACAGTCATGTGGAGATGAAACTTGCTGTAGATGAAGAAGAA
AATGCTGACAATAACACAAAGGCCAATGTCACAAAACCAAAAAGGTGTAGTGGAAGTATCTGCTATGGGA
CTATTGCTGTGATCGTCTTTTTCTTGATTGGATTTATGATTGGCTACTTGGGCTATTGTAAAGGGGTAGA
ACCAAAAACTGAGTGTGAGAGACTGGCAGGAACCGAGTCTCCAGTGAGGGAGGAGCCAGGAGAGGACTTC
CCTGCAGCACGTCGCTTATATTGGGATGACCTGAAGAGAAAGTTGTCGGAGAAACTGGACAGCACAGACT
TCACCAGCACCATCAAGCTGCTGAATGAAAATTCATATGTCCCTCGTGAGGCTGGATCTCAAAAAGATGA
AAATCTTGCGTTGTATGTTGAAAATCAATTTCGTGAATTTAAACTCAGCAAAGTCTGGCGTGATCAACAT
TTTGTTAAGATTCAGGTCAAAGACAGCGCTCAAAACTCGGTGATCATAGTTGATAAGAACGGTAGACTTG
TTTACCTGGTGGAGAATCCTGGGGGTTATGTGGCGTATAGTAAGGCTGCAACAGTTACTGGTAAACTGGT
CCATGCTAATTTTGGTACTAAAAAAGATTTTGAGGATTTATACACTCCTGTGAATGGATCTATAGTGATT
GTCAGAGCAGGGAAAATCACCTTTGCAGAAAAGGTTGCAAATGCTGAAAGCTTAAATGCAATTGGTGTGT
TGATATACATGGACCAGACTAAATTTCCCATTGTTAACGCAGAACTTTCATTCTTTGGACATGCTCATCT
GGGGACAGGTGACCCTTACACACCTGGATTCCCTTCCTTCAACCACACTCAGTTTCCACCATCTCGGTCA
TCAGGATTGCCTAATATACCTGTCCAGACAATCTCCAGAGCTGCTGCAGAAAAGCTGTTTGGGAATATGG
AAGGAGACTGTCCCTCTGACTGGAAAACAGACTCTACATGTAGGATGGTAACCTCAGAAAGCAAGAATGT
GAAGCTCACTGTGAGCAATGTGCTGAAAGAGATAAAAATTCTTAACATCTTTGGAGTTATTAAAGGCTTT
GTAGAACCAGATCACTATGTTGTAGTTGGGGCCCAGAGAGATGCATGGGGCCCTGGAGCTGCAAAATCCG
GTGTAGGCACAGCTCTCCTATTGAAACTTGCCCAGATGTTCTCAGATATGGTCTTAAAAGATGGGTTTCA
GCCCAGCAGAAGCATTATCTTTGCCAGTTGGAGTGCTGGAGACTTTGGATCGGTTGGTGCCACTGAATGG
CTAGAGGGATACCTTTCGTCCCTGCATTTAAAGGCTTTCACTTATATTAATCTGGATAAAGCGGTTCTTG
GTACCAGCAACTTCAAGGTTTCTGCCAGCCCACTGTTGTATACGCTTATTGAGAAAACAATGCAAAATGT
GAAGCATCCGGTTACTGGGCAATTTCTATATCAGGACAGCAACTGGGCCAGCAAAGTTGAGAAACTCACT
TTAGACAATGCTGCTTTCCCTTTCCTTGCATATTCTGGAATCCCAGCAGTTTCTTTCTGTTTTTGCGAGG
ACACAGATTATCCTTATTTGGGTACCACCATGGACACCTATAAGGAACTGATTGAGAGGATTCCTGAGTT
GAACAAAGTGGCACGAGCAGCTGCAGAGGTCGCTGGTCAGTTCGTGATTAAACTAACCCATGATGTTGAA
TTGAAC
[444 nt withheld, positions 2457-2900]
GACAATGAGTTTTCAGAATTCGGCTCCACCGGCTCCACCGGCTCCACCGGCGCGGATCCACCGGTCGCCA
CCATGGTGAGCAAGGGCGAGGAGGATAACATGGCCATCATCAAGGAGTTCATGCGCTTCAAGGTGCACAT
GGAGGGCTCCGTGAACGGCCACGAGTTCGAGATCGAGGGCGAGGGCGAGGGCCGCCCCTACGAGGGCACC
CAGACCGCCAAGCTGAAGGTGACCAAGGGTGGCCCCCTGCCCTTCGCCTGGGACATCCTGTCCCCTCAGT
TCATGTACGGCTCCAAGGCCTACGTGAAGCACCCCGCCGACATCCCCGACTACTTGAAGCTGTCCTTCCC
CGAGGGCTTCAAGTGGGAGCGCGTGATGAACTTCGAGGACGGCGGCGTGGTGACCGTGACCCAGGACTCC
TCCCTGCAGGACGGCGAGTTCATCTACAAGGTGAAGCTGCGCGGCACCAACTTCCCCTCCGACGGCCCCG
TAATGCAGAAGAAGACCATGGGCTGGGAGGCCTCCTCCGAGCGGATGTACCCCGAGGACGGCGCCCTGAA
GGGCGAGATCAAGCAGAGGCTGAAGCTGAAGGACGGCGGCCACTACGACGCTGAGGTCAAGACCACCTAC
AAGGCCAAGAAGCCCGTGCAGCTGCCCGGCGCCTACAACGTCAACATCAAGTTGGACATCACCTCCCACA
ACGAGGACTACACCATCGTGGAACAGTACGAACGCGCCGAGGGCCGCCACTCCACCGGCGGCATGGACGA
GCTGTACAAGTAAAGCGGCCGCGACTCTAGATCATAATCAGCCATACCACATTTGTAGAGGTTTTACTTG
CTTTAAAAAACCTCCCACACCTCCCCCTGAACCTGAAACATAAAATGAATGCAATTGTTGTTGTTAACTT
GTTTATTGCAGCTTATAATGGTTACAAATAAAGCAATAGCATCACAAATTTCACAAATAAAGCATTTTTT
TCACTGCATTCTAGTTGTGGTTTGTCCAAACTCATCAATGTATCTTAAGGCGTAAATTGTAAGCGTTAAT
ATTTTGTTAAAATTCGCGTTAAATTTTTGTTAAATCAGCTCATTTTTTAACCAATAGGCCGAAATCGGCA
AAATCCCTTATAAATCAAAAGAATAGACCGAGATAGGGT
[37 nt withheld, positions 4060-4096]
AAAGAACGTGGACTCCAACGTCAAAGG
[49 nt withheld, positions 4124-4172]
T
[91 nt withheld, positions 4174-4264]
G
[124 nt withheld, positions 4266-4389]
CAGGTGGCACTTTTCGGGGAAATGTGCGCGGAACCCCTATTTGTTTATTTTTCTAAATACATTCAAATAT
GTATCCGCTCATGAGACAATAACCCTGATAAATGCTTCAATAATATTGAAAAAGGAAGAGTCCTGAGGCG
GAAAGAACCAGCTGTGGAATGTGTGTCAGTTAGGGTGTGGAAAGTCCCCAGGCTCCCCAGCAGGCAGAAG
TATGCAAAGCATGCATCTCAATTAGTCAGCAACCAGGTGTGGAAAGTCCCCAGGCTCCCCAGCAGGCAGA
AGTATGCAAAGCATGCATCTCAATTAGTCAGCAACCATAGTCCCGCCCCTAACTCCGCCCATCCCGCCCC
TAACTCCGCCCAGTTCCGCCCATTCTCCGCCCCATGGCTGACTAATTTTTTTTATTTATGCAGAGGCCGA
GGCCGCCTCGGCCTCTGAGCTATTCCAGAAGTAGTGAGGAGGCTTTTTTGGAGGCCTAGGCTTTTGCAAA
GATCGATCAAGAGACAGGATGAGGATCGTTTCGCATGATTGAACAAGATGGATTGCACGCAGGTTCTCCG
GCCGCTTGGGTGGAGAGGCTATTCGGCTATGACTGGGCACAACAGACAATCGGCTGCTCTGATGCCGCCG
TGTTCCGGCTGTCAGCGCAGGGGCGCCCGGTTCTTTTTGTCAAGACCGACCTGTCCGGTGCCCTGAATGA
ACTGCAAGACGAGGCAGCGCGGCTATCGTGGCTGGCCACGACGGGCGTTCCTTGCGCAGCTGTGCTCGAC
GTTGTCACTGAAGCGGGAAGGGACTGGCTGCTATTGGGCGAAGTGCCGGGGCAGGATCTCCTGTCATCTC
ACCTTGCTCCTGCCGAGAAAGTATCCATCATGGCTGATGCAATGCGGCGGCTGCATACGCTTGATCCGGC
TACCTGCCCATTCGACCACCAAGCGAAACATCGCATCGAGCGAGCACGTACTCGGATGGAAGCCGGTCTT
GTCGATCAGGATGATCTGGACGAAGAGCATCAGGGGCTCGCGCCAGCCGAACTGTTCGCCAGGCTCAAGG
CGAGCATGCCCGACGGCGAGGATCTCGTCGTGACCCATGGCGATGCCTGCTTGCCGAATATCATGGTGGA
AAATGGCCGCTTTTCTGGATTCATCGACTGTGGCCGGCTGGGTGTGGCGGACCGCTATCAGGACATAGCG
TTGGCTACCCGTGATATTGCTGAAGAGCTTGGCGGCGAATGGGCTGACCGCTTCCTCGTGCTTTACGGTA
TCGCCGCTCCCGATTCGCAGCGCATCGCCTTCTATCGCCTTCTTGACGAGTTCTTCTGAGCGGGACTCTG
GGGTTCGAAATGACCGACCAAGCGACGCCCAACCTGCCATCACGAGATTTCGATTCCACCGCCGCCTTCT
ATGAAAGGTTGGGCTTCGGAATCGTTTTCCGGGACGCCGGCTGGATGATCCTCCAGCGCGGGGATCTCAT
GCTGGAGTTCTTCGCCCACCCTAGGGGGAGGCTAACTGAAACACGGAAGGAGACAATACCGGAAGGAACC
CGCGCTATGACGGCAATAAAAAGACAGAATAAAACGCACGGTGTTGGGTCGTTTGTTCATAAACGCGGGG
TTCGGTCCCAGGGCTGGCACTCTGTCGATACCCCACCGAGACCCCATTGGGGCCAATACGCCCGCGTTTC
TTCCTTTTCCCCACCCCACCCCCCAAGTTCGGGTGAAGGCCCAGGGCTCGCAGCCAACGTCGGGGCGGCA
GGCCCTGCCATAGCCTCAGGTTACTCATATATACTTTAGATTGATTTAAAACTTCATTTTTAATTTAAAA
GGATCTAGGTGAAGATCCTTTTTGATAATCTCATGACCAAAATCCCTTAACGTGAGTTTTCGTTCCACTG
AGCGTCAGACCCCGTAGAAAAGATCAAAGGATCTTCTTGAGATCCTTTTTTTCTGCGCGTAATCTGCTGC
TTGCAAACAAAAAAACCACCGCTACCAGCGGTGGTTTGTTTGCCGGATCAAGAGCTACCAACTCTTTTTC
CGAAGGTAACTGGCTTCAGCAGAGCGCAGATACCAAATACTGTTCTTCTAGTGTAGCCGTAGTTAGGCCA
CCACTTCAAGAACTCTGTAGCACCGCCTACATACCTCGCTCTGCTAATCCTGTTACCAGTGGCTGCTGCC
AGTGGCGATAAGTCGTGTCTTACCGGGTTGGACTCAAGACGATAGTTACCGGATAAGGCGCAGCGGTCGG
GCTGAACGGGGGGTTCGTGCACACAGCCCAGCTTGGAGCGAACGACCTACACCGAACTGAGATACCTACA
GCGTGAGCTATGAGAAAGCGCCACGCTTCCCGAAGGGAGAAAGGCGGACAGGTATCCGGTAAGCGGCAGG
GTCGGAACAGGAGAGCGCACGAGGGAGCTTCCAGGGGGAAACGCCTGGTATCTTTATAGTCCTGTCGGGT
TTCGCCACCTCTGACTTGAGCGTCGATTTTTGTGATGCTCGTCAGGGGGGCGGAGCCTATGGAAAAACGC
CAGCAACGCGGCCTTTTTACGGTTCCTGGCCTTTTGCTGGCCTTTTGCTCACATGTTCTTTCCTGCGTTA
TCCCCTGATTCTGTGGATAACCGTATTACCGC
Features (pLannotate 1.2.2; 15 found; start..end, strand, type, name):
     68..371     +  enhancer       CMV enhancer: human cytomegalovirus immediate early enhancer
    372..575     +  promoter       CMV promoter: human cytomegalovirus (CMV) immediate early promoter
    598..626     +  misc_feature   MCS (fragment): multiple cloning site
    633..2912    +  CDS            TFRC (sequence partly withheld): TFR1_HUMAN - Experimental evidence at protein level: Swiss-Prot protein existence level 1. (Microbial infection) Acts as a receptor for new-world arenaviruses: Guanarito, Junin and Machupo virus. From Homo sapiens (Human).
   2973..3680    +  CDS            mCherry: mCherry is a basic (constitutively fluorescent) red fluorescent protein published in 2004, derived from Discosoma sp.. It is reported to be a very rapidly-maturing monomer with low acid sensitivity.
   3700..3783    +  CDS            large T antigen (fragment): large T antigen from SV40 (simian virus 40)
   3806..3927    +  polyA_signal   SV40 poly(A) signal: SV40 polyadenylation signal
   3961..4389    -  rep_origin     f1 ori (sequence partly withheld): f1 bacteriophage origin of replication; arrow indicates direction of (+) strand synthesis
   4416..4520    +  promoter       AmpR promoter: bla
   4522..4879    +  promoter       SV40 promoter: SV40 enhancer and early promoter
   4914..5708    +  CDS            NeoR/KanR: aminoglycoside phosphotransferase from Tn5; aph(3')-II (or nptII); confers resistance to neomycin, kanamycin, and G418 (Geneticin®)
   5729..5881    +  CDS            ble (fragment): BLE_KLEPN - Experimental evidence at protein level: Swiss-Prot protein existence level 1. Binding protein with a strong affinity to the bleomycin family of antibiotics. Binds to CL990; an antimitotic-antibiotic compound. From Klebsiella pneumoniae.
   5940..5987    +  polyA_signal   HSV TK poly(A) signal: herpes simplex virus thymidine kinase polyadenylation signal (Cole and Stacy, 1985)
   6078..6094    -  polyA_signal   bGH poly(A) signal (fragment): bovine growth hormone polyadenylation signal
   6316..6904    +  rep_origin     ori: high-copy-number ColE1/pMB1/pBR322/pUC origin of replication
