[The description below was written by a language model from this plasmid's Addgene catalogue record and pLannotate feature annotations shown in this document.]
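Description:
mCherry-TFR-20 is a mammalian expression plasmid of about 7 kb that produces the human transferrin receptor (TFRC, also known as CD71 or TFR1) fused to the red fluorescent protein mCherry. It is built on an mCherry fusion backbone laid out like the classic N1-type fluorescent protein vectors. The human cytomegalovirus immediate early enhancer and promoter sit upstream of a remnant of the multiple cloning site. They are followed by the full-length TFRC coding sequence, a short linker region of about 60 nucleotides (probably what the "20" in the name refers to, although the record does not say so), and then mCherry at the C-terminus of the receptor. An SV40 polyadenylation signal terminates the transcript.

The plasmid replicates in E. coli from a high-copy ColE1/pUC-type origin and also carries an f1 phage origin, which allows single-stranded DNA production. A single Tn5 aminoglycoside phosphotransferase gene (NeoR/KanR) serves as the marker in both hosts. A bacterial bla-type promoter drives it for kanamycin selection in bacteria, and the SV40 enhancer and early promoter drive it for G418 selection of stably transfected mammalian cells, with an HSV TK polyadenylation signal downstream. The short annotated fragments of SV40 large T antigen, ble and the bGH poly(A) signal appear to be incidental matches to backbone sequence rather than functional elements.

The construct is intended as a fluorescent localization marker. It labels the transferrin receptor so that its distribution can be followed by microscopy in transfected cells. The recorded excitation and emission maxima for mCherry are 587 nm and 610 nm.
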