Addgene plasmid #55144: mCherry-TFR-20
Purpose: Localization: Transferrin Receptor, Excitation: 587, Emission: 610
Depositing lab: Michael Davidson. Depositing organization: Florida State University, Tallahassee.
Backbone
  Vector backbone: mCherry
  Backbone size w/o insert (bp): 4750
  Vector type: Mammalian Expression
  Selectable markers: Neomycin (select with G418)
Growth in bacteria
  Bacterial resistance: Kanamycin, 50 μg/mL
  Growth temperature: 37°C
  Growth strain: DH5alpha
  Copy number: High Copy
Gene/Insert
  Gene/Insert name: TFR (alt name: NM_003234)
  Species: H. sapiens (human)
  Entrez Gene: TFRC (a.k.a. CD71, IMD46, T9, TFR, TFR1, TR, TRFR, p90)
  Promoter: CMV
  Tag / fusion protein: mCherry (C terminal on backbone)
  Cloning method: Unknown
  Sequencing primers: 5′ CMV-F; 3′ SV40pA-R
Terms and licenses: Academic/Nonprofit Terms; Industry Terms: Not Available to Industry
Depositor comments: . Excitation = 587; Emission = 610
How to cite: mCherry-TFR-20 was a gift from Michael Davidson (Addgene plasmid # 55144 ; http://n2t.net/addgene:55144 ; RRID:Addgene_55144)
