>Addgene plasmid #55144 | mCherry-TFR-20 | depositor partial sequence | sequence record 85510 | insert sequence
CGTCAGATCCGCTAGCGCTACCGGACTCAGATCTCGAGCGCCACCATGATGGATCAAGCTAGATCAGCAT
TCTCTAACTTGTTTGGTGGAGAACCATTGTCATATACCCGGTTCAGCCTGGCTCGGCAAGTAGATGGCGA
TAACAGTCATGTGGAGATGAAACTTGCTGTAGATGAAGAAGAAAATGCTGACAATAACACAAAGGCCAAT
GTCACAAAACCAAAAAGGTGTAGTGGAAGTATCTGCTATGGGACTATTGCTGTGATCGTCTTTTTCTTGA
TTGGATTTATGATTGGCTACTTGGGCTATTGTAAAGGGGTAGAACCAAAAACTGAGTGTGAGAGACTGGC
AGGAACCGAGTCTCCAGTGAGGGAGGAGCCAGGAGAGGACTTCCCTGCAGCACGTCGCTTATATTGGGAT
GACCTGAAGAGAAAGTTGTCGGAGAAACTGGACAGCACAGACTTCACCAGCACCATCAAGCTGCTGAATG
AAAATTCATATGTCCCTCGTGAGGCTGGATCTCAAAAAGATGAAAATCTTGCGTTGTATGTTGAAAATCA
ATTTCGTGAATTTAAACTCAGCAAAGTCTGGCGTGATCAACATTTTGTTAAGATTCAGGTCAAAGACAGC
GCTCAAAACTCGGTGATCATAGTTGATAAGAACGGTAGACTTGTTTACCTGGTGGAGAATCCTGGGGGTT
ATGTGGCGTATAGTAAGGCTGCAACAGTTACTGGTAAACTGGTCCATGCTAATTTTGGTACTAAAAAAGA
TTTTGAGGATTTATACACTCCTGTGAATGGATCTATAGTGATTGTCAGAGCAGGGAAAATCACCTTTGCA
GAAAAGGTTGCAAATGCTGAAAGCTTAAATGCAATTGGTGTGTTGATATACATGGACCAGACTAAATTTC
CCATTGTTAACGCAGAACTTTCATTCTTTGGACATGCTCATCTGGGGACAGGTGACCCTTACACACCTGG
ATTCCCTTCCTTCAACCACACTCAGTTTCCACCATCTCGGTCATCAGGATTGCCTAATATACCTGTCCAG
ACAATCTCCAGAGCTGCTGCAGAAAAGCTGTTTGGGAATATGGAAGGAGACTGTCCCTCTGACTGGAAAA
CAGACTCTACATGTAGGATGGTAACCTCAGAAAGCAAGAATGTGAAGCTCACTGTGAGCAATGTGCTGAA
AGAGATAAAAATTCTTAACATCTTTGGAGTTATTAAAGGCTTTGTAGAACCAGATCACTATGTTGTAGTT
GGGGCCCAGAGAGATGCATGGGGCCCTGGAGCTGCAAAATCCGGTGTAGGCACAGCTCTCCTATTGAAAC
TTGCCCAGATGTTCTCAGATATGGTCTTAAAAGATGGGTTTCAGCCCAGCAGAAGCATTATCTTTGCCAG
TTGGAGTGCTGGAGACTTTGGATCGGTTGGTGCCACTGAATGGCTAGAGGGATACCTTTCGTCCCTGCAT
TTAAAGGCTTTCACTTATATTAATCTGGATAAAGCGGTTCTTGGTACCAGCAACTTCAAGGTTTCTGCCA
GCCCACTGTTGTATACGCTTATTGAGAAAACAATGCAAAATGTGAAGCATCCGGTTACTGGGCAATTTCT
ATATCAGGACAGCAACTGGGCCAGCAAAGTTGAGAAACTCACTTTAGACAATGCTGCTTTCCCTTTCCTT
GCATATTCTGGAATCCCAGCAGTTTCTTTCTGTTTTTGCGAGGACACAGATTATCCTTATTTGGGTACCA
CCATGGACACCTATAAGGAACTGATTGAGAGGATTCCTGAGTTGAACAAAGTGGCACGAGCAGCTGCAGA
GGTCGCTGGTCAGTTCGTGATTAAACTAACCCATGATGTTGAATTGAAC
[444 nt withheld, positions 1870-2313]
GACAATGAGTTTTCAGAATTCGGCTCCACCGGCTCCACCGGCTCCACCGGCGCGGATCCACCGGTCGCCA
CCATGGTGAGCAAGGGCGAGGAGGATAACATGGCCATCATCAAGGAGTTCATGCGCTTCAAGGTGCACAT
GGAGGGCTCCGTGAACGGCCACGAGTTCGAGATCGAGGGCGAGGGCGAGGGCCGCCCCTACGAGGGCACC
CAGACCGCCAAGCTGAAGGTGACCAAGGGTGGCCCCCTGCCCTTCGCCTGGGACATCCTGTCCCCTCAGT
TCATGTACGGCTCCAAGGCCTACGTGAAGCACCCCGCCGACATCCCCGACTACTTGAAGCTGTCCTTCCC
CGAGGGCTTCAAGTGGGAGCGCGTGATGAACTTCGAGGACGGCGGCGTGGTGACCGTGACCCAGGACTCC
TCCCTGCAGGACGGCGAGTTCATCTACAAGGTGAAGCTGCGCGGCACCAACTTCCCCTCCGACGGCCCCG
TAATGCAGAAGAAGACCATGGGCTGGGAGGCCTCCTCCGAGCGGATGTACCCCGAGGACGGCGCCCTGAA
GGGCGAGATCAAGCAGAGGCTGAAGCTGAAGGACGGCGGCCACTACGACGCTGAGGTCAAGACCACCTAC
AAGGCCAAGAAGCCCGTGCAGCTGCCCGGCGCCTACAACGTCAACATCAAGTTGGACATCACCTCCCACA
ACGAGGACTACACCATCGTGGAACAGTACGAACGCGCCGAGGGCCGCCACTCCACCGGCGGCATGGACGA
GCTGTACAAGTAAAGCGGCCGCGACTCTAGATCATAATCAGCCATACCACATT
