>Addgene plasmid #55144 | mCherry-TFR-20 | addgene partial sequence | sequence record 100053 | C-ter-GFP 5'-CTCCTCGCCCTTGCTCAC-3'
GTGGAGCCGGTGGAGCCGGTGGAGCCGAATTCTGAAAACTCATTGTC
[444 nt withheld, positions 48-491]
GTTCAATTCAACATCATGGGTTAGTTTAATCACGAACTGACCAGCGACCTCTGCAGCTGCTCGTGCCACT
TTGTTCAACTCAGGAATCCTCTCAATCAGTTCCTTATAGGTGTCCATGGTGGTACCCAAATAAGGATAAT
CTGTGTCCTCGCAAAAACAGAAAGAAACTGCTGGGATTCCAGAATATGCAAGGAAAGGGAAAGCAGCATT
GTCTAAAGTGAGTTTCTCAACTTTGCTGGCCCAGTTGCTGTCCTGATATAGAAATTGCCCAGTAACCGGA
TGCTTCACATTTTGCATTGTTTTCTCAATAAGCGTATACAACAGTGGGCTGGCAGAAACCTTGAAGTTGC
TGGTACCAAGAACCGCTTTATCCAGATT
